>Addgene plasmid #172641 | pMSCV-FLAG-2xSTREP-CCND1(P287A)-Puro | addgene full sequence | sequence record 340202 | Addgene NGS Result
TGAAAGACCCCACCTGTAGGTTTGGCAAGCTAGCTTAAGTAACGCCATTTTGCAAGGCATGGAAAATACA
TAACTGAGAATAGAGAAGTTCAGATCAAGGTTAGGAACAGAGAGACAGCAGAATATGGGCCAAACAGGAT
ATCTGTGGTAAGCAGTTCCTGCCCCGGCTCAGGGCCAAGAACAGATGGTCCCCAGATGCGGTCCCGCCCT
CAGCAGTTTCTAGAGAACCATCAGATGTTTCCAGGGTGCCCCAAGGACCTGAAATGACCCTGTGCCTTAT
TTGAACTAACCAATCAGTTCGCTTCTCGCTTCTGTTCGCGCGCTTCTGCTCCCCGAGCTCAATAAAAGAG
CCCACAACCCCTCACTCGGCGCGCCAGTCCTCCGATAGACTGCGTCGCCCGGGTACCCGTATTCCCAATA
AAGCCTCTTGCTGTTTGCATCCGAATCGTGGACTCGCTGATCCTTGGGAGGGTCTCCTCAGATTGATTGA
CTGCCCACCTCGGGGGTCTTTCATTTGGAGGTTCCACCGAGATTTGGAGACCCCTGCCCAGGGACCACCG
ACCCCCCCGCCGGGAGGTAAGCTGGCCAGCGGTCGTTTCGTGTCTGTCTCTGTCTTTGTGCGTGTTTGTG
CCGGCATCTAATGTTTGCGCCTGCGTCTGTACTAGTTAGCTAACTAGCTCTGTATCTGGCGGACCCGTGG
TGGAACTGACGAGTTCTGAACACCCGGCCGCAACCCTGGGAGACGTCCCAGGGACTTTGGGGGCCGTTTT
TGTGGCCCGACCTGAGGAAGGGAGTCGATGTGGAATCCGACCCCGTCAGGATATGTGGTTCTGGTAGGAG
ACGAGAACCTAAAACAGTTCCCGCCTCCGTCTGAATTTTTGCTTTCGGTTTGGAACCGAAGCCGCGCGTC
TTGTCTGCTGCAGCGCTGCAGCATCGTTCTGTGTTGTCTCTGTCTGACTGTGTTTCTGTATTTGTCTGAA
AATTAGGGCCAGACTGTTACCACTCCCTTAAGTTTGACCTTAGGTCACTGGAAAGATGTCGAGCGGATCG
CTCACAACCAGTCGGTAGATGTCAAGAAGAGACGTTGGGTTACCTTCTGCTCTGCAGAATGGCCAACCTT
TAACGTCGGATGGCCGCGAGACGGCACCTTTAACCGAGACCTCATCACCCAGGTTAAGATCAAGGTCTTT
TCACCTGGCCCGCATGGACACCCAGACCAGGTCCCCTACATCGTGACCTGGGAAGCCTTGGCTTTTGACC
CCCCTCCCTGGGTCAAGCCCTTTGTACACCCTAAGCCTCCGCCTCCTCTTCCTCCATCCGCCCCGTCTCT
CCCCCTTGAACCTCCTCGTTCGACCCCGCCTCGATCCTCCCTTTATCCAGCCCTCACTCCTTCTCTAGGC
GCCGGAATTAGATCCGCCACCATGGATTATAAAGATGATGATGATAAAGGGTCGGCCGCCAGCTGGAGCC
ACCCTCAGTTCGAGAAGGGAGGAGGAAGCGGCGGAGGCAGCGGAGGAGGAAGCTGGAGCCACCCGCAGTT
CGAGAAAGGAAGATCCAGCAGCGAACACCAGCTCCTGTGCTGCGAAGTGGAAACCATCCGCCGCGCGTAC
CCCGATGCCAACCTCCTCAACGACCGGGTGCTGCGGGCCATGCTGAAGGCGGAGGAGACCTGCGCGCCCT
CGGTGTCCTACTTCAAATGTGTGCAGAAGGAGGTCCTGCCGTCCATGCGGAAGATCGTCGCCACCTGGAT
GCTGGAGGTCTGCGAGGAACAGAAGTGCGAGGAGGAGGTCTTCCCGCTGGCCATGAACTACCTGGACCGC
TTCCTGTCGCTGGAGCCCGTGAAAAAGAGCCGCCTGCAGCTGCTGGGGGCCACTTGCATGTTCGTGGCCT
CTAAGATGAAGGAGACCATCCCCCTGACGGCCGAGAAGCTGTGCATCTACACCGACAACTCCATCCGGCC
CGAGGAGCTGCTGCAAATGGAGCTGCTCCTGGTGAACAAGCTCAAGTGGAACCTGGCCGCAATGACCCCG
CACGATTTCATTGAACACTTCCTCTCCAAAATGCCAGAGGCGGAGGAGAACAAACAGATCATCCGCAAAC
ACGCGCAGACCTTCGTTGCCCTCTGTGCCACAGATGTGAAGTTCATTTCCAATCCGCCCTCCATGGTGGC
AGCGGGGAGCGTGGTGGCCGCAGTGCAAGGCCTGAACCTGAGGAGCCCCAACAACTTCCTGTCCTACTAC
CGCCTCACACGCTTCCTCTCCAGAGTGATCAAGTGTGACCCAGACTGCCTCCGGGCCTGCCAGGAGCAGA
TCGAAGCCCTGCTGGAGTCAAGCCTGCGCCAGGCCCAGCAGAACATGGACCCCAAGGCCGCCGAGGAGGA
GGAAGAGGAGGAGGAGGAGGTGGACCTGGCTTGCACAGCCACCGACGTGCGGGACGTGGACATCTGACTC
GAGGAATTCTACCGGGTAGGGGAGGCGCTTTTCCCAAGGCAGTCTGGAGCATGCGCTTTAGCAGCCCCGC
TGGGCACTTGGCGCTACACAAGTGGCCTCTGGCCTCGCACACATTCCACATCCACCGGTAGGCGCCAACC
GGCTCCGTTCTTTGGTGGCCCCTTCGCGCCACCTTCTACTCCTCCCCTAGTCAGGAAGTTCCCCCCCGCC
CCGCAGCTCGCGTCGTGCAGGACGTGACAAATGGAAGTAGCACGTCTCACTAGTCTCGTGCAGATGGACA
GCACCGCTGAGCAATGGAAGCGGGTAGGCCTTTGGGGCAGCGGCCAATAGCAGCTTTGCTCCTTCGCTTT
CTGGGCTCAGAGGCTGGGAAGGGGTGGGTCCGGGGGCGGGCTCAGGGGCGGGCTCAGGGGCGGGGCGGGC
GCCCGAAGGTCCTCCGGAGGCCCGGCATTCTGCACGCTTCAAAAGCGCACGTCTGCCGCGCTGTTCTCCT
CTTCCTCATCTCCGGGCCTTTCGACCTGCAGCCCAAGCTTACCATGACCGAGTACAAGCCCACGGTGCGC
CTCGCCACCCGCGACGACGTCCCCAGGGCCGTACGCACCCTCGCCGCCGCGTTCGCCGACTACCCCGCCA
CGCGCCACACCGTCGATCCGGACCGCCACATCGAGCGGGTCACCGAGCTGCAAGAACTCTTCCTCACGCG
CGTCGGGCTCGACATCGGCAAGGTGTGGGTCGCGGACGACGGCGCCGCGGTGGCGGTCTGGACCACGCCG
GAGAGCGTCGAAGCGGGGGCGGTGTTCGCCGAGATCGGCCCGCGCATGGCCGAGTTGAGCGGTTCCCGGC
TGGCCGCGCAGCAACAGATGGAAGGCCTCCTGGCGCCGCACCGGCCCAAGGAGCCCGCGTGGTTCCTGGC
CACCGTCGGCGTCTCGCCCGACCACCAGGGCAAGGGTCTGGGCAGCGCCGTCGTGCTCCCCGGAGTGGAG
GCGGCCGAGCGCGCCGGGGTGCCCGCCTTCCTGGAGACCTCCGCGCCCCGCAACCTCCCCTTCTACGAGC
GGCTCGGCTTCACCGTCACCGCCGACGTCGAGGTGCCCGAAGGACCGCGCACCTGGTGCATGACCCGCAA
GCCCGGTGCCTGACGCCCGCCCCACGACCCGCAGCGCCCGACCGAAAGGAGCGCACGACCCCATGCATCG
ATAAAATAAAAGATTTTATTTAGTCTCCAGAAAAAGGGGGGAATGAAAGACCCCACCTGTAGGTTTGGCA
AGCTAGCTTAAGTAACGCCATTTTGCAAGGCATGGAAAATACATAACTGAGAATAGAGAAGTTCAGATCA
AGGTTAGGAACAGAGAGACAGCAGAATATGGGCCAAACAGGATATCTGTGGTAAGCAGTTCCTGCCCCGG
CTCAGGGCCAAGAACAGATGGTCCCCAGATGCGGTCCCGCCCTCAGCAGTTTCTAGAGAACCATCAGATG
TTTCCAGGGTGCCCCAAGGACCTGAAATGACCCTGTGCCTTATTTGAACTAACCAATCAGTTCGCTTCTC
GCTTCTGTTCGCGCGCTTCTGCTCCCCGAGCTCAATAAAAGAGCCCACAACCCCTCACTCGGCGCGCCAG
TCCTCCGATAGACTGCGTCGCCCGGGTACCCGTGTATCCAATAAACCCTCTTGCAGTTGCATCCGACTTG
TGGTCTCGCTGTTCCTTGGGAGGGTCTCCTCTGAGTGATTGACTACCCGTCAGCGGGGGTCTTTCATGGG
TAACAGTTTCTTGAAGTTGGAGAACAACATTCTGAGGGTAGGAGTCGAATATTAAGTAATCCTGACTCAA
TTAGCCACTGTTTTGAATCCACATACTCCAATACTCCTGAAATAGTTCATTATGGACAGCGCAGAAAGAG
CTGGGGAGAATTGTGAAATTGTTATCCGCTCACAATTCCACACAACATACGAGCCGGAAGCATAAAGTGT
AAAGCCTGGGGTGCCTAATGAGTGAGCTAACTCACATTAATTGCGTTGCGCTCACTGCCCGCTTTCCAGT
CGGGAAACCTGTCGTGCCAGCTGCATTAATGAATCGGCCAACGCGCGGGGAGAGGCGGTTTGCGTATTGG
GCGCTCTTCCGCTTCCTCGCTCACTGACTCGCTGCGCTCGGTCGTTCGGCTGCGGCGAGCGGTATCAGCT
CACTCAAAGGCGGTAATACGGTTATCCACAGAATCAGGGGATAACGCAGGAAAGAACATGTGAGCAAAAG
GCCAGCAAAAGGCCAGGAACCGTAAAAAGGCCGCGTTGCTGGCGTTTTTCCATAGGCTCCGCCCCCCTGA
CGAGCATCACAAAAATCGACGCTCAAGTCAGAGGTGGCGAAACCCGACAGGACTATAAAGATACCAGGCG
TTTCCCCCTGGAAGCTCCCTCGTGCGCTCTCCTGTTCCGACCCTGCCGCTTACCGGATACCTGTCCGCCT
TTCTCCCTTCGGGAAGCGTGGCGCTTTCTCATAGCTCACGCTGTAGGTATCTCAGTTCGGTGTAGGTCGT
TCGCTCCAAGCTGGGCTGTGTGCACGAACCCCCCGTTCAGCCCGACCGCTGCGCCTTATCCGGTAACTAT
CGTCTTGAGTCCAACCCGGTAAGACACGACTTATCGCCACTGGCAGCAGCCACTGGTAACAGGATTAGCA
GAGCGAGGTATGTAGGCGGTGCTACAGAGTTCTTGAAGTGGTGGCCTAACTACGGCTACACTAGAAGAAC
AGTATTTGGTATCTGCGCTCTGCTGAAGCCAGTTACCTTCGGAAAAAGAGTTGGTAGCTCTTGATCCGGC
AAACAAACCACCGCTGGTAGCGGTGGTTTTTTTGTTTGCAAGCAGCAGATTACGCGCAGAAAAAAAGGAT
CTCAAGAAGATCCTTTGATCTTTTCTACGGGGTCTGACGCTCAGTGGAACGAAAACTCACGTTAAGGGAT
TTTGGTCATGAGATTATCAAAAAGGATCTTCACCTAGATCCTTTTAAATTAAAAATGAAGTTTTAAATCA
ATCTAAAGTATATATGAGTAAACTTGGTCTGACAGTTACCAATGCTTAATCAGTGAGGCACCTATCTCAG
CGATCTGTCTATTTCGTTCATCCATAGTTGCCTGACTCCCCGTCGTGTAGATAACTACGATACGGGAGGG
CTTACCATCTGGCCCCAGTGCTGCAATGATACCGCGAGACCCACGCTCACCGGCTCCAGATTTATCAGCA
ATAAACCAGCCAGCCGGAAGGGCCGAGCGCAGAAGTGGTCCTGCAACTTTATCCGCCTCCATCCAGTCTA
TTAATTGTTGCCGGGAAGCTAGAGTAAGTAGTTCGCCAGTTAATAGTTTGCGCAACGTTGTTGCCATTGC
TACAGGCATCGTGGTGTCACGCTCGTCGTTTGGTATGGCTTCATTCAGCTCCGGTTCCCAACGATCAAGG
CGAGTTACATGATCCCCCATGTTGTGCAAAAAAGCGGTTAGCTCCTTCGGTCCTCCGATCGTTGTCAGAA
GTAAGTTGGCCGCAGTGTTATCACTCATGGTTATGGCAGCACTGCATAATTCTCTTACTGTCATGCCATC
CGTAAGATGCTTTTCTGTGACTGGTGAGTACTCAACCAAGTCATTCTGAGAATAGTGTATGCGGCGACCG
AGTTGCTCTTGCCCGGCGTCAATACGGGATAATACCGCGCCACATAGCAGAACTTTAAAAGTGCTCATCA
TTGGAAAACGTTCTTCGGGGCGAAAACTCTCAAGGATCTTACCGCTGTTGAGATCCAGTTCGATGTAACC
CACTCGTGCACCCAACTGATCTTCAGCATCTTTTACTTTCACCAGCGTTTCTGGGTGAGCAAAAACAGGA
AGGCAAAATGCCGCAAAAAAGGGAATAAGGGCGACACGGAAATGTTGAATACTCATACTCTTCCTTTTTC
AATATTATTGAAGCATTTATCAGGGTTATTGTCTCATGAGCGGATACATATTTGAATGTATTTAGAAAAA
TAAACAAATAGGGGTTCCGCGCACATTTCCCCGAAAAGTGCCACCTGACGTCTAAGAAACCATTATTATC
ATGACATTAACCTATAAAAATAGGCGTATCACGAGGCCCTTTCGTCTCGCGCGTTTCGGTGATGACGGTG
AAAACCTCTGACACATGCAGCTCCCGGAGACGGTCACAGCTTGTCTGTAAGCGGATGCCGGGAGCAGACA
AGCCCGTCAGGGCGCGTCAGCGGGTGTTGGCGGGTGTCGGGGCTGGCTTAACTATGCGGCATCAGAGCAG
ATTGTACTGAGAGTGCACCATATGCGGTGTGAAATACCGCACAGATGCGTAAGGAGAAAATACCGCATCA
GGCGCCATTCGCCATTCAGGCTGCGCAACTGTTGGGAAGGGCGATCGGTGCGGGCCTCTTCGCTATTACG
CCAGCTGGCGAAAGGGGGATGTGCTGCAAGGCGATTAAGTTGGGTAACGCCAGGGTTTTCCCAGTCACGA
CGTTGTAAAACGACGGCGCAAGGAATGGTGCATGCAAGGAGATGGCGCCCAACAGTCCCCCGGCCACGGG
GCCTGCCACCATACCCACGCCGAAACAAGCGCTCATGAGCCCGAAGTGGCGAGCCCGATCTTCCCCATCG
GTGATGTCGGCGATATAGGCGCCAGCAACCGCACCTGTGGCGCCGGTGATGCCGGCCACGATGCGTCCGG
CGTAGAGGCGATTAGTCCAATTTGTTAAAGACAGGATATCAGTGGTCCAGGCTCTAGTTTTGACTCAACA
ATATCACCAGCTGAAGCCTATAGAGTACGAGCCATAGATAAAATAAAAGATTTTATTTAGTCTCCAGAAA
AAGGGGGGAA
Features (pLannotate 1.2.2; 20 found; start..end, strand, type, name):
    579..920     +  misc_feature   MESV Ψ: packaging signal of murine embryonic stem cell virus
    987..1403    +  CDS            gag (truncated): truncated Moloney murine leukemia virus (MMLV) gag gene lacking the start codon
   1524..1543    +  CDS            Strep-Tag II (fragment): peptide that binds Strep-Tactin®, an engineered form of streptavidin
   1563..2444    +  CDS            CCND1: CCND1_HUMAN - Also known as BCL1, PRAD1. Experimental evidence at protein level: Swiss-Prot protein existence level 1. Regulatory component of the cyclin D1-CDK4 (DC) complex that phosphorylates and inhibits members of the retinoblastoma (RB) protein family including RB1 and regulates the cell-cycle during G(1)/S transition. Phosphorylation of RB1 allows dissociation of the transcription factor E2F from the RB/E2F complex and the subsequent transcription of E2F target genes which are responsible for the progression through the G(1) phase. Hypophosphorylates RB1 in early G(1) phase. Cyclin D-CD
   2464..2963    +  promoter       PGK promoter: mouse phosphoglycerate kinase 1 promoter
   2984..3583    +  CDS            PuroR: puromycin N-acetyltransferase; pac from Streptomyces alboniger; confers resistance to puromycin
   3683..4197    +  LTR            3' LTR: 3' long terminal repeat from murine embryonic stem cell virus
   4359..4375    -  protein_bind   lac operator: The lac repressor binds to the lac operator to inhibit transcription in E. coli. This inhibition can be relieved by adding lactose or isopropyl-β-D-thiogalactopyranoside (IPTG). lac repressor encoded by lacI
   4383..4413    -  promoter       lac promoter: promoter for the E. coli lac operon
   4428..4449    -  protein_bind   CAP binding site: CAP binding activates transcription in the presence of cAMP. E. coli catabolite activator protein
   4462..4554    -  CDS            lacI (fragment): lac repressor; lacI; The lac repressor binds to the lac operator to inhibit transcription in E. coli. This inhibition can be relieved by adding lactose or isopropyl-β-D-thiogalactopyranoside (IPTG).
   4737..5325    -  rep_origin     ori: high-copy-number ColE1/pMB1/pBR322/pUC origin of replication
   5496..6356    -  CDS            AmpR: β-lactamase; bla; confers resistance to ampicillin, carbenicillin, and related antibiotics
   6357..6461    -  promoter       AmpR promoter: bla
   6556..6591    +  CDS            rop (fragment): Rop protein, which maintains plasmids at low copy number; rop
   6693..6792    +  misc_feature   bom (fragment): basis of mobility region from pBR322
   6798..6947    -  CDS            lacZα (fragment): LacZα fragment of β-galactosidase; lacZ fragment
   6947..7148    -  CDS            TcR (fragment): tetracycline efflux protein; tet; confers resistance to tetracycline
   7149..7247    +  CDS            env (fragment): murine leukemia virus gPr80 envelope polyprotein precursor; env; proteolytically cleaved into gp70SU and p15TM subunits
   7289..515     +  LTR            5' LTR (across the origin): 5' long terminal repeat from murine embryonic stem cell virus
