[The description below was written by a language model from this plasmid's Addgene catalogue record and pLannotate feature annotations shown in this document.]
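Description:
pMSCV-FLAG-2xSTREP-CCND1(P287A)-Puro is a gammaretroviral expression vector built on the pMSCV-Puro backbone for stable, constitutive expression of a tagged human cyclin D1 mutant in mammalian cells. The 7,290 nt plasmid is maintained in E. coli through a high-copy ColE1/pUC-type origin and an ampicillin resistance gene (β-lactamase with its own promoter). Several short annotated fragments in the bacterial portion (lacI, lacZα, rop, bom, TcR, env, and a lac promoter/operator) appear to be non-functional cloning remnants of the backbone rather than working parts.

The proviral region is flanked by murine embryonic stem cell virus 5' and 3' LTRs. Downstream of the 5' LTR lie the MESV Ψ packaging signal and a truncated MMLV gag segment lacking its start codon, which together promote efficient encapsidation of the vector RNA when the plasmid is introduced into a packaging cell line that supplies viral proteins in trans. The 5' LTR also serves as the promoter for the insert: human CCND1 carrying the Pro287Ala substitution, fused at its N terminus to a FLAG-2xSTREP tag. The automated annotation detects only a Strep-Tag II fragment just upstream of the CCND1 coding sequence, so the full tag composition rests on the catalogue entry. A separate mouse PGK promoter drives puromycin N-acetyltransferase, allowing selection of transduced cells with puromycin.

After integration, cells express the tagged cyclin D1 variant, and the FLAG and Strep epitopes allow detection and single-step or tandem affinity purification. The record does not state the functional consequence of P287A, but the plasmid was deposited with a study of CRL4(AMBRA1)-mediated regulation of D-type cyclins.
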