Addgene plasmid #172641: pMSCV-FLAG-2xSTREP-CCND1(P287A)-Puro
Purpose: Retroviral vector for the constitutive expression of FLAG-2xSTREP-tagged cyclin D1(P287A) and a puromycin resistance marker in mammalian cells
Depositing lab: Michele Pagano. Depositing organization: NYU Grossman School of Medicine. Publication: CRL4(AMBRA1) is a master regulator of D-type cyclins. Simoneschi D, Rona G, Zhou N, Jeong YT, Jiang S, Milletti G, Arbini AA, O'Sullivan A, Wang AA, Nithikasem S, Keegan S, Siu Y, Cianfanelli V, Maiani E, Nazio F, Cecconi F, Boccalatte F, Fenyo D, Jones DR, Busino L, Pagano M. Nature. 2021 Apr;592(7856):789-793. doi: 10.1038/s41586-021-03445-y. Epub 2021 Apr 14. PubMed 33854235.
Backbone
  Vector backbone: pMSCV-Puro
  Backbone manufacturer: Takara Bio
  Vector type: Mammalian Expression, Retroviral
  Selectable markers: Puromycin
Growth in bacteria
  Bacterial resistance: Ampicillin, 100 μg/mL
  Growth temperature: 37°C
  Growth strain: NEB Stable
  Copy number: High Copy
Gene/Insert
  Gene/Insert name: CCND1 (alt names: cyclin D1; BCL1)
  Species: H. sapiens (human)
  Mutation: Pro287Ala
  Entrez Gene: CCND1 (a.k.a. BCL1, D11S287E, PRAD1, U21B31)
  Tag / fusion protein: FLAG-2xSTREP (N terminal on insert)
  Cloning method: Restriction Enzyme; 5′ cloning site Unknown (unknown if destroyed); 3′ cloning site Unknown (unknown if destroyed)
  Sequencing primers: 5′ CCCTTGAACCTCCTCGTTCGACC; 3′ GAGACGTGCTACTTCCATTTGTC
Terms and licenses: Academic/Nonprofit Terms; Industry Terms: Not Available to Industry
How to cite: pMSCV-FLAG-2xSTREP-CCND1(P287A)-Puro was a gift from Michele Pagano (Addgene plasmid # 172641 ; http://n2t.net/addgene:172641 ; RRID:Addgene_172641)
